>Addgene plasmid #196489 | pGEARBOCS-v0-Gfap-KO | depositor full sequence | sequence record 381233 | pGEARBOCS-v0-Gfap-KO sequence 5747 bps
CTAGTTGTGGTTTGTCCAAACTCATCAATGTATCTTATCATGTCTGCTCGAAGCGGCCGCAAGCTTGATA
TCGAATTCCTAGTCACCATCTTCGAGCAGTCTCACCATGGCCCCGGTTTCAGAGTCAAGATTGCGGATAT
AGTTCATAACGATGTTCACATTTGTCCAACCTCCAGCTTGCATAATCTCTGGTATGGAGACTCCTGCCCG
CGCCATGTCTCGTGCGGCCCCCACCCTAGCAGAATGACCTGACCAGGCGAGATACCTCTGGCCACTGTCA
TCCTTGGCTCCGTATATGAGTCGGTGGGTTGCCTCAAAGATCCCTTCAAGGGCCCGTGTACTCAATTGGC
TGGTGGCAGAGGGCGCGGCGACTCCGTTTTTTCTCACTCGACAGAACAAGTAATTATTAGGGTCGTCAGC
CACGCCGGACACTGAGATCCATCTTTCCACCAGCTTCGTTACGCCCAGGGACAAGGCCTTTTCAACGCCA
GCGGTGCTGACCAATGTCTTTGTGCGTCCAATATGAATAAGCATCCGGCCGCCGTCCGTTCGACTGATGT
CTTTCACTCTGATCCGGGCGATCTCAGCTATGCGCAGAAGTGTGTTATATGCAATTCCCAGAAATGCGAG
GTTCCTGATGTCCTGGCACCGATCGCTGTTCTCCATCAGGGATCTGACCTGGTCGAAATCAGTCCGCTCA
AAAGCGAGAGCCTGCTTAGCCCTCTCACCCGCATCTACGTTTTCCTTTCTAATTCTCCTCATAACAAGGG
AGACTGCGTTTGAATCGCTAGGCCGGGGGAGCCCGCTGCGTCGATGCAGCATATTCAGTTGGCCCAAGTG
CTGCTGGATAGTCTTGACAGCCAGCCCTCTTGCCTGGAGATACAGCAGGTAATCGCGCACGTCCTCCGGC
TCGGCGGGGAACCATTTGCGATTGTTCAGCTTACACCAGGCTGCCCAGGATCGGCACACGCTAAGCAGCA
TTTTCCAGGTGTGTTCAGAAAACGCCTGTCTATCCCTAAACATATCCATGAGATTTTTCCTGACCTCATC
GCTAGTGGCATCTACTGGCAGCGCAGGGAGGTTCTGGTGAACAGTCAGGAGATTGGACACCTTCCTCTTC
TTCTTGGGCATGGTGGCGGTACCGCTAGCCTATAGTGAGTCGTATTAAGTACTCTAGCCTTAAGAGCTGT
AATTGAACTGGGAGTGGACACCTGTGGAGAGAAAGGCAAAGTGGATGTCAGTAAGACCAATAGGTGCCTA
TCAGAAACGCAAGAGTCTTCTCTGTCTCGACAAGCCCAGTTTCTATTGGTCTCCTTAAACCTGTCTTGTA
ACCTTGATACTTACCTGCCCAGTGCCTCACGACCAACTTCTGCAGCTTAAGTTCGAGACTGTTGTGTCAG
AAGCACTGACTGCGTTAGCAATTTAACTGTGATAAACTACCGCAATAAAGCTTGCGAGCAGCGGAGGTGA
TGCGTCTCCTCTCCAACCTGCTCTGGCTCTGCTCGCTCCTGGGATGCGAGGGCTTTATGAAGGAGTGGGC
TAGACTGGCGATGCCCGGGTGCCCTCGGCAACACCCCCCGGCATAGCCTGAGGGGGTGGGGTTGGGCCGC
AGCCCAGCTATGGGGAGAGCTCTCCCCTCACCCATTTGTGTCCTTGGACTTCTGGGAAGCAGACAGCCCT
CCTCTCCCCCCCTGCCACCCACTGTCCATGCCTGGGCATCCCCTGATCCCCTTTCCTGGGCACAGGCTGA
ATAGAGCCTTGTTCTCCACCGCCGGTGGCGCCACACAGCAAGGGCAGCCCCTAGGGGGCTGTGCTGCTTT
TATCCCAAGATGCCAGGCTGTCAGGCTGGGGTGCAATGCAAGCCCCCTGCTCAATGGGCTTCTCGGAAGG
CATTTGAGGGGGGCTGGGGTGCGGCGGGAAGCAGGCACTGTGCCCACCCCGAACATTGTGTCTGTGCCAA
GGTGAGTCATTCACTGGGCATGAAGAGGAGGCCCTGGGGGGCGGCCAGCCCAATGCTGCCAGGTCTGCTT
GCAGACAAGGCCTGGCTGTCTGCCTCCTCCCCAGCTCACAGAGCCAGCTCAGGCCCCCGAGCCTCTGTCA
GAGCAGCGTCCCCTACTCCACACCAGGATATGTTAGATCTCCCTCTGCAGTCTAGAGTCGACTTGTAGAT
GGATCCAAAAAAGCACCGACTCGGTGCCACTTTTTCAAGTTGATAACGGACTAGCCTTATTTTAACTTGC
TATTTCTAGCTCTAAAACAGACGGTGGTCAGGGGCCTCCGGTGTTTCGTCCTTTCCACAAGATATATAAA
GCCAAGAAATCGAAATACTTTCAAGTTACGGTAAGCATATGATAGTCCATTTTAAAACATAATTTTAAAA
CTGCAAACTACCCAAGAAATTATTACTTTCTACGTCACGTATTTTGTACTAATATCTTTGTGTTTACAGT
CAAATTAATTCCAATTATCTCTCTAACAGCCTTGTATCGTATATGCAAATATGAAGGAATCATGGGAAAT
AGGCCCTCACGCGTGCGGCCGCAGGAACCCCTAGTGATGGAGTTGGCCACTCCCTCTCTGCGCGCTCGCT
CGCTCACTGAGGCCGGGCGACCAAAGGTCGCCCGACGCCCGGGCGGCCTCAGTGAGCGAGCGAGCGCGCA
GCTGCCTGCAGGACATGTGAGCAAAAGGCCAGCAAAAGGCCAGGAACCGTAAAAAGGCCGCGTTGCTGGC
GTTTTTCCATAGGCTCCGCCCCCCTGACGAGCATCACAAAAATCGACGCTCAAGTCAGAGGTGGCGAAAC
CCGACAGGACTATAAAGATACCAGGCGTTTCCCCCTGGAAGCTCCCTCGTGCGCTCTCCTGTTCCGACCC
TGCCGCTTACCGGATACCTGTCCGCCTTTCTCCCTTCGGGAAGCGTGGCGCTTTCTCATAGCTCACGCTG
TAGGTATCTCAGTTCGGTGTAGGTCGTTCGCTCCAAGCTGGGCTGTGTGCACGAACCCCCCGTTCAGCCC
GACCGCTGCGCCTTATCCGGTAACTATCGTCTTGAGTCCAACCCGGTAAGACACGACTTATCGCCACTGG
CAGCAGCCACTGGTAACAGGATTAGCAGAGCGAGGTATGTAGGCGGTGCTACAGAGTTCTTGAAGTGGTG
GCCTAACTACGGCTACACTAGAAGAACAGTATTTGGTATCTGCGCTCTGCTGAAGCCAGTTACCTTCGGA
AAAAGAGTTGGTAGCTCTTGATCCGGCAAACAAACCACCGCTGGTAGCGGTGGTTTTTTTGTTTGCAAGC
AGCAGATTACGCGCAGAAAAAAAGGATCTCAAGAAGATCCTTTGATCTTTTCTACGGGGTCTGACGCTCA
GTGGAACGAAAACTCACGTTAAGGGATTTTGGTCATGAGATTATCAAAAAGGATCTTCACCTAGATCCTT
TTAAATTAAAAATGAAGTTTTAAATCAATCTAAAGTATATATGAGTAAACTTGGTCTGACAGTTACCAAT
GCTTAATCAGTGAGGCACCTATCTCAGCGATCTGTCTATTTCGTTCATCCATAGTTGCCTGACTCCCCGT
CGTGTAGATAACTACGATACGGGAGGGCTTACCATCTGGCCCCAGTGCTGCAATGATACCGCGAGACCCA
CGCTCACCGGCTCCAGATTTATCAGCAATAAACCAGCCAGCCGGAAGGGCCGAGCGCAGAAGTGGTCCTG
CAACTTTATCCGCCTCCATCCAGTCTATTAATTGTTGCCGGGAAGCTAGAGTAAGTAGTTCGCCAGTTAA
TAGTTTGCGCAACGTTGTTGCCATTGCTACAGGCATCGTGGTGTCACGCTCGTCGTTTGGTATGGCTTCA
TTCAGCTCCGGTTCCCAACGATCAAGGCGAGTTACATGATCCCCCATGTTGTGCAAAAAAGCGGTTAGCT
CCTTCGGTCCTCCGATCGTTGTCAGAAGTAAGTTGGCCGCAGTGTTATCACTCATGGTTATGGCAGCACT
GCATAATTCTCTTACTGTCATGCCATCCGTAAGATGCTTTTCTGTGACTGGTGAGTACTCAACCAAGTCA
TTCTGAGAATAGTGTATGCGGCGACCGAGTTGCTCTTGCCCGGCGTCAATACGGGATAATACCGCGCCAC
ATAGCAGAACTTTAAAAGTGCTCATCATTGGAAAACGTTCTTCGGGGCGAAAACTCTCAAGGATCTTACC
GCTGTTGAGATCCAGTTCGATGTAACCCACTCGTGCACCCAACTGATCTTCAGCATCTTTTACTTTCACC
AGCGTTTCTGGGTGAGCAAAAACAGGAAGGCAAAATGCCGCAAAAAAGGGAATAAGGGCGACACGGAAAT
GTTGAATACTCATACTCTTCCTTTTTCAATATTATTGAAGCATTTATCAGGGTTATTGTCTCATGAGCGG
ATACATATTTGAATGTATTTAGAAAAATAAACAAATAGGGGTTCCGCGCACATTTCCCCGAAAAGTGCCA
CCTGACGTCTAAGAAACCATTATTATCATGACATTAACCTATAAAAATAGGCGTATCACGAGGCCCTTTC
GTCTCGCGCGTTTCGGTGATGACGGTGAAAACCTCTGACACATGCAGCTCCCGGAGACGGTCACAGCTTG
TCTGTAAGCGGATGCCGGGAGCAGACAAGCCCGTCAGGGCGCGTCAGCGGGTGTTGGCGGGTGTCGGGGC
TGGCTTAACTATGCGGCATCAGAGCAGATTGTACTGAGAGTGCACCATAAAATTGTAAACGTTAATATTT
TGTTAAAATTCGCGTTAAATTTTTGTTAAATCAGCTCATTTTTTAACCAATAGACCGAAATCGGCAAAAT
CCCTTATAAATCAAAAGAATAGCCCGAGATAGAGT
[37 nt withheld, positions 4866-4902]
AAAGAACGTGGACTCCAACGTCAAAGG
[49 nt withheld, positions 4930-4978]
T
[91 nt withheld, positions 4980-5070]
G
[124 nt withheld, positions 5072-5195]
CCCATTCGCCATTCAGGCTGCGCAACTGTTGGGAAGGGCGATCGGTGCGGGCCTCTTCGCTATTACGCCA
GCTGGCGAAAGGGGGATGTGCTGCAAGGCGATTAAGTTGGGTAACGCCAGGGTTTTCCCAGTCACGACGT
TGTAAAACGACGGCCAGTGAATTAGGTTAATTAAGGCTGCGCGCTCGCTCGCTCACTGAGGCCGCCCGGG
CAAAGCCCGGGCGTCGGGCGACCTTTGGTCGCCCGGCCTCAGTGAGCGAGCGAGCGCGCAGAGAGGGAGT
GGCCAACTCCATCACTAGGGGTTCCTTGTAGTTAATGATTAACCCGCCATGCTACTTATCTACGTAGCCA
TGCTCTAGGAAGATCCTTATCGATTTTACCACATTTGTAGAGGTTTTACTTGCTTTAAAAAACCTCCCAC
ATCTCCCCCTGAACCTGAAACATAAAATGAATGCAATTGTTGTTGTTAACTTGTTTATTGCAGCTTATAA
TGGTTACAAATAAAGCAATAGCATCACAAATTTCACAAATAAAGCATTTTTTTCACTGCATT
Features (pLannotate 1.2.2; 18 found; start..end, strand, type, name):
     61..80      -  misc_feature   MCS (fragment): pBluescript multiple cloning site
     82..1107    -  CDS            cre: RECR_BPP1 - Experimental evidence at protein level: Swiss-Prot protein existence level 1. Catalyzes site-specific recombination between two 34-base- pair LOXP sites. Its role is to maintain the phage genome as a monomeric unit-copy plasmid in the lysogenic state. From Escherichia phage P1 (Bacteriophage P1).
   1149..1167    -  promoter       T7 promoter: promoter for bacteriophage T7 RNA polymerase
   1212..1344    -  intron         chimeric intron: chimera between introns from human β-globin and immunoglobulin heavy chain genes
   2183..2258    -  misc_RNA       gRNA scaffold: guide RNA scaffold for the Streptococcus pyogenes CRISPR/Cas9 system
   2288..2528    -  promoter       U6 promoter: RNA polymerase III promoter for human U6 snRNA
   2578..2605    -  repeat_region  AAV2 ITR (fragment): inverted terminal repeat of adeno-associated virus serotype 2 inverted
   2634..2661    -  repeat_region  AAV2 ITR (fragment): inverted terminal repeat of adeno-associated virus serotype 2 inverted
   2734..3322    -  rep_origin     ori: high-copy-number ColE1/pMB1/pBR322/pUC origin of replication
   3493..4353    -  CDS            AmpR: β-lactamase; bla; confers resistance to ampicillin, carbenicillin, and related antibiotics
   4354..4458    -  promoter       AmpR promoter: bla
   4553..4588    +  CDS            rop (fragment): Rop protein, which maintains plasmids at low copy number; rop
   4690..4739    +  misc_feature   bom (fragment): basis of mobility region from pBR322
   4740..5195    -  rep_origin     f1 ori (sequence partly withheld): f1 bacteriophage origin of replication; arrow indicates direction of (+) strand synthesis
   5200..5357    -  CDS            lacZα (fragment): LacZα fragment of β-galactosidase; lacZ fragment
   5371..5501    -  repeat_region  AAV2 ITR (fragment): inverted terminal repeat of adeno-associated virus serotype 2 inverted
   5572..5640    +  CDS            large T antigen (fragment): large T antigen from SV40 (simian virus 40)
   5663..37      +  polyA_signal   SV40 poly(A) signal (across the origin): SV40 polyadenylation signal
