>Addgene plasmid #196489 | pGEARBOCS-v0-Gfap-KO | addgene full sequence | sequence record 388610 | Addgene NGS Result
CTAGTTGTGGTTTGTCCAAACTCATCAATGTATCTTATCATGTCTGCTCGAAGCGGCCGCAAGCTTGATA
TCGAATTCCTAGTCACCATCTTCGAGCAGTCTCACCATGGCCCCGGTTTCAGAGTCAAGATTGCGGATAT
AGTTCATAACGATGTTCACATTTGTCCAACCTCCAGCTTGCATAATCTCTGGTATGGAGACTCCTGCCCG
CGCCATGTCTCGTGCGGCCCCCACCCTAGCAGAATGACCTGACCAGGCGAGATACCTCTGGCCACTGTCA
TCCTTGGCTCCGTATATGAGTCGGTGGGTTGCCTCAAAGATCCCTTCAAGGGCCCGTGTACTCAATTGGC
TGGTGGCAGAGGGCGCGGCGACTCCGTTTTTTCTCACTCGACAGAACAAGTAATTATTAGGGTCGTCAGC
CACGCCGGACACTGAGATCCATCTTTCCACCAGCTTCGTTACGCCCAGGGACAAGGCCTTTTCAACGCCA
GCGGTGCTGACCAATGTCTTTGTGCGTCCAATATGAATAAGCATCCGGCCGCCGTCCGTTCGACTGATGT
CTTTCACTCTGATCCGGGCGATCTCAGCTATGCGCAGAAGTGTGTTATATGCAATTCCCAGAAATGCGAG
GTTCCTGATGTCCTGGCACCGATCGCTGTTCTCCATCAGGGATCTGACCTGGTCGAAATCAGTCCGCTCA
AAAGCGAGAGCCTGCTTAGCCCTCTCACCCGCATCTACGTTTTCCTTTCTAATTCTCCTCATAACAAGGG
AGACTGCGTTTGAATCGCTAGGCCGGGGGAGCCCGCTGCGTCGATGCAGCATATTCAGTTGGCCCAAGTG
CTGCTGGATAGTCTTGACAGCCAGCCCTCTTGCCTGGAGATACAGCAGGTAATCGCGCACGTCCTCCGGC
TCGGCGGGGAACCATTTGCGATTGTTCAGCTTACACCAGGCTGCCCAGGATCGGCACACGCTAAGCAGCA
TTTTCCAGGTGTGTTCAGAAAACGCCTGTCTATCCCTAAACATATCCATGAGATTTTTCCTGACCTCATC
GCTAGTGGCATCTACTGGCAGCGCAGGGAGGTTCTGGTGAACAGTCAGGAGATTGGACACCTTCCTCTTC
TTCTTGGGCATGGTGGCGGTACCGCTAGCCTATAGTGAGTCGTATTAAGTACTCTAGCCTTAAGAGCTGT
AATTGAACTGGGAGTGGACACCTGTGGAGAGAAAGGCAAAGTGGATGTCAGTAAGACCAATAGGTGCCTA
TCAGAAACGCAAGAGTCTTCTCTGTCTCGACAAGCCCAGTTTCTATTGGTCTCCTTAAACCTGTCTTGTA
ACCTTGATACTTACCTGCCCAGTGCCTCACGACCAACTTCTGCAGCTTAAGTTCGAGACTGTTGTGTCAG
AAGCACTGACTGCGTTAGCAATTTAACTGTGATAAACTACCGCAATAAAGCTTGCGAGCAGCGGAGGTGA
TGCGTCTCCTCTCCAACCTGCTCTGGCTCTGCTCGCTCCTGGGATGCGAGGGCTTTATGAAGGAGTGGGC
TAGACTGGCGATGCCCGGGTGCCCCTGGCAACACCCCCTGGCATAGCCTGAGGGGGTGGGGTTGGGCCGC
AGCCCAGCTATGGGGAGAGCTCTCCCCTCACCCATTTGTGTCCTTGGACTTCTGGGAAGCAGACAGCCCT
CCTCTCCCCCCCTGCCACCCACTGTCCATGCCTGGGCATCCCCTGATCCCCTTTCCTGGGCACAGGCTGA
ATAGAGCCTTGTTCTCCACCGCCGGTGGCGCCACACAGCAAGGGCAGCCCCTAGGGGGCTGTGCTGCTTT
TATCCCAAGATGCCAGGCTGTCAGGCTGGGGTGCAATGCAAGCCCCCTGCTCAATGGGCTTCTCGGAAGG
CATTTGAGGGGGGCTGGGGTGCGGCGGGAAGCAGGCACTGTGCCCACCCCGAACATTGTGTCTGTGCCAA
GGTGAGTCATTCACTGGGCATGAAGAGGAGGCCCTGGGGGGCGGCCAGCCCAATGCTGCCAGGTCTGCTT
GCAGACAAGGCCTGGCTGTCTGCCTCCTCCCCAGCTCACAGAGCCAGCTCAGGCCCCCGAGCCTCTGTCA
GAGCAGCGTCCCCTACTCCACACCAGGATATGTTAGATCTCCCTCTGCAGTCTAGAGTCGACTTGTAGAT
GGATCCAAAAAAGCACCGACTCGGTGCCACTTTTTCAAGTTGATAACGGACTAGCCTTATTTTAACTTGC
TATTTCTAGCTCTAAAACAGACGGTGGTCAGGGGCCTCCGGTGTTTCGTCCTTTCCACAAGATATATAAA
GCCAAGAAATCGAAATACTTTCAAGTTACGGTAAGCATATGATAGTCCATTTTAAAACATAATTTTAAAA
CTGCAAACTACCCAAGAAATTATTACTTTCTACGTCACGTATTTTGTACTAATATCTTTGTGTTTACAGT
CAAATTAATTCCAATTATCTCTCTAACAGCCTTGTATCGTATATGCAAATATGAAGGAATCATGGGAAAT
AGGCCCTCACGCGTGCGGCCGCAGGAACCCCTAGTGATGGAGTTGGCCACTCCCTCTCTGCGCGCTCGCT
CGCTCACTGAGGCCGGGCGACCAAAGGTCGCCCGACGCCCGGGCGGCCTCAGTGAGCGAGCGAGCGCGCA
GCTGCCTGCAGGACATGTGAGCAAAAGGCCAGCAAAAGGCCAGGAACCGTAAAAAGGCCGCGTTGCTGGC
GTTTTTCCATAGGCTCCGCCCCCCTGACGAGCATCACAAAAATCGACGCTCAAGTCAGAGGTGGCGAAAC
CCGACAGGACTATAAAGATACCAGGCGTTTCCCCCTGGAAGCTCCCTCGTGCGCTCTCCTGTTCCGACCC
TGCCGCTTACCGGATACCTGTCCGCCTTTCTCCCTTCGGGAAGCGTGGCGCTTTCTCATAGCTCACGCTG
TAGGTATCTCAGTTCGGTGTAGGTCGTTCGCTCCAAGCTGGGCTGTGTGCACGAACCCCCCGTTCAGCCC
GACCGCTGCGCCTTATCCGGTAACTATCGTCTTGAGTCCAACCCGGTAAGACACGACTTATCGCCACTGG
CAGCAGCCACTGGTAACAGGATTAGCAGAGCGAGGTATGTAGGCGGTGCTACAGAGTTCTTGAAGTGGTG
GCCTAACTACGGCTACACTAGAAGAACAGTATTTGGTATCTGCGCTCTGCTGAAGCCAGTTACCTTCGGA
AAAAGAGTTGGTAGCTCTTGATCCGGCAAACAAACCACCGCTGGTAGCGGTGGTTTTTTTGTTTGCAAGC
AGCAGATTACGCGCAGAAAAAAAGGATCTCAAGAAGATCCTTTGATCTTTTCTACGGGGTCTGACGCTCA
GTGGAACGAAAACTCACGTTAAGGGATTTTGGTCATGAGATTATCAAAAAGGATCTTCACCTAGATCCTT
TTAAATTAAAAATGAAGTTTTAAATCAATCTAAAGTATATATGAGTAAACTTGGTCTGACAGTTACCAAT
GCTTAATCAGTGAGGCACCTATCTCAGCGATCTGTCTATTTCGTTCATCCATAGTTGCCTGACTCCCCGT
CGTGTAGATAACTACGATACGGGAGGGCTTACCATCTGGCCCCAGTGCTGCAATGATACCGCGAGACCCA
CGCTCACCGGCTCCAGATTTATCAGCAATAAACCAGCCAGCCGGAAGGGCCGAGCGCAGAAGTGGTCCTG
CAACTTTATCCGCCTCCATCCAGTCTATTAATTGTTGCCGGGAAGCTAGAGTAAGTAGTTCGCCAGTTAA
TAGTTTGCGCAACGTTGTTGCCATTGCTACAGGCATCGTGGTGTCACGCTCGTCGTTTGGTATGGCTTCA
TTCAGCTCCGGTTCCCAACGATCAAGGCGAGTTACATGATCCCCCATGTTGTGCAAAAAAGCGGTTAGCT
CCTTCGGTCCTCCGATCGTTGTCAGAAGTAAGTTGGCCGCAGTGTTATCACTCATGGTTATGGCAGCACT
GCATAATTCTCTTACTGTCATGCCATCCGTAAGATGCTTTTCTGTGACTGGTGAGTACTCAACCAAGTCA
TTCTGAGAATAGTGTATGCGGCGACCGAGTTGCTCTTGCCCGGCGTCAATACGGGATAATACCGCGCCAC
ATAGCAGAACTTTAAAAGTGCTCATCATTGGAAAACGTTCTTCGGGGCGAAAACTCTCAAGGATCTTACC
GCTGTTGAGATCCAGTTCGATGTAACCCACTCGTGCACCCAACTGATCTTCAGCATCTTTTACTTTCACC
AGCGTTTCTGGGTGAGCAAAAACAGGAAGGCAAAATGCCGCAAAAAAGGGAATAAGGGCGACACGGAAAT
GTTGAATACTCATACTCTTCCTTTTTCAATATTATTGAAGCATTTATCAGGGTTATTGTCTCATGAGCGG
ATACATATTTGAATGTATTTAGAAAAATAAACAAATAGGGGTTCCGCGCACATTTCCCCGAAAAGTGCCA
CCTGACGTCTAAGAAACCATTATTATCATGACATTAACCTATAAAAATAGGCGTATCACGAGGCCCTTTC
GTCTCGCGCGTTTCGGTGATGACGGTGAAAACCTCTGACACATGCAGCTCCCGGAGACGGTCACAGCTTG
TCTGTAAGCGGATGCCGGGAGCAGACAAGCCCGTCAGGGCGCGTCAGCGGGTGTTGGCGGGTGTCGGGGC
TGGCTTAACTATGCGGCATCAGAGCAGATTGTACTGAGAGTGCACCATAAAATTGTAAACGTTAATATTT
TGTTAAAATTCGCGTTAAATTTTTGTTAAATCAGCTCATTTTTTAACCAATAGACCGAAATCGGCAAAAT
CCCTTATAAATCAAAAGAATAGCCCGAGATAGAGT
[37 nt withheld, positions 4866-4902]
AAAGAACGTGGACTCCAACGTCAAAGG
[49 nt withheld, positions 4930-4978]
T
[91 nt withheld, positions 4980-5070]
G
[124 nt withheld, positions 5072-5195]
CCCATTCGCCATTCAGGCTGCGCAACTGTTGGGAAGGGCGATCGGTGCGGGCCTCTTCGCTATTACGCCA
GCTGGCGAAAGGGGGATGTGCTGCAAGGCGATTAAGTTGGGTAACGCCAGGGTTTTCCCAGTCACGACGT
TGTAAAACGACGGCCAGTGAATTAGGTTAATTAAGGCTGCGCGCTCGCTCGCTCACTGAGGCCGCCCGGG
CAAAGCCCGGGCGTCGGGCGACCTTTGGTCGCCCGGCCTCAGTGAGCGAGCGAGCGCGCAGAGAGGGAGT
GGCCAACTCCATCACTAGGGGTTCCTTGTAGTTAATGATTAACCCGCCATGCTACTTATCTACGTAGCCA
TGCTCTAGGAAGATCCTTATCGATTTTACCACATTTGTAGAGGTTTTACTTGCTTTAAAAAACCTCCCAC
ATCTCCCCCTGAACCTGAAACATAAAATGAATGCAATTGTTGTTGTTAACTTGTTTATTGCAGCTTATAA
TGGTTACAAATAAAGCAATAGCATCACAAATTTCACAAATAAAGCATTTTTTTCACTGCATT
Features (pLannotate 1.2.2; 18 found; start..end, strand, type, name):
     61..80      -  misc_feature   MCS (fragment): pBluescript multiple cloning site
     82..1107    -  CDS            cre: RECR_BPP1 - Experimental evidence at protein level: Swiss-Prot protein existence level 1. Catalyzes site-specific recombination between two 34-base- pair LOXP sites. Its role is to maintain the phage genome as a monomeric unit-copy plasmid in the lysogenic state. From Escherichia phage P1 (Bacteriophage P1).
   1149..1167    -  promoter       T7 promoter: promoter for bacteriophage T7 RNA polymerase
   1212..1344    -  intron         chimeric intron: chimera between introns from human β-globin and immunoglobulin heavy chain genes
   2183..2258    -  misc_RNA       gRNA scaffold: guide RNA scaffold for the Streptococcus pyogenes CRISPR/Cas9 system
   2288..2528    -  promoter       U6 promoter: RNA polymerase III promoter for human U6 snRNA
   2578..2605    -  repeat_region  AAV2 ITR (fragment): inverted terminal repeat of adeno-associated virus serotype 2 inverted
   2634..2661    -  repeat_region  AAV2 ITR (fragment): inverted terminal repeat of adeno-associated virus serotype 2 inverted
   2734..3322    -  rep_origin     ori: high-copy-number ColE1/pMB1/pBR322/pUC origin of replication
   3493..4353    -  CDS            AmpR: β-lactamase; bla; confers resistance to ampicillin, carbenicillin, and related antibiotics
   4354..4458    -  promoter       AmpR promoter: bla
   4553..4588    +  CDS            rop (fragment): Rop protein, which maintains plasmids at low copy number; rop
   4690..4739    +  misc_feature   bom (fragment): basis of mobility region from pBR322
   4740..5195    -  rep_origin     f1 ori (sequence partly withheld): f1 bacteriophage origin of replication; arrow indicates direction of (+) strand synthesis
   5200..5357    -  CDS            lacZα (fragment): LacZα fragment of β-galactosidase; lacZ fragment
   5371..5501    -  repeat_region  AAV2 ITR (fragment): inverted terminal repeat of adeno-associated virus serotype 2 inverted
   5572..5640    +  CDS            large T antigen (fragment): large T antigen from SV40 (simian virus 40)
   5663..37      +  polyA_signal   SV40 poly(A) signal (across the origin): SV40 polyadenylation signal
