[The description below was written by a language model from this plasmid's Addgene catalogue record and pLannotate feature annotations shown in this document.]
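Description:
pGEARBOCS-v0-Gfap-KO is an AAV transfer plasmid built on the GEARBOCS backbone for CRISPR-based gene editing in mouse astrocytes, here carrying a guide RNA intended to knock out Gfap. It is maintained in bacteria through a high-copy ColE1/pUC-type origin with ampicillin selection via β-lactamase. An f1 origin and small remnants of lacZα, rop and bom from earlier cloning vectors are also annotated. AAV2 inverted terminal repeat fragments flank the payload, marking the region that would be packaged into recombinant AAV particles. The use of a recombination-deficient growth strain fits the usual need to keep ITRs stable.

Between the ITRs the feature table shows two functional units. A human U6 RNA polymerase III promoter drives the Gfap-targeting spacer fused to the Streptococcus pyogenes Cas9 guide RNA scaffold. Separately, a Cre recombinase coding sequence sits downstream of a chimeric β-globin/immunoglobulin intron and a T7 promoter site and is terminated by an SV40 polyadenylation signal. About 800 nt between the guide scaffold and the intron is unannotated, and the promoter driving Cre is not identified in the record. The stated astrocyte purpose would fit an astrocyte-selective promoter there, but this is not documented.

No Cas9 gene is annotated, so the nuclease must be supplied separately. The presence of Cre suggests use with a Cre-dependent Cas9 source, though the record does not say so. The construct is intended for viral delivery to achieve in vivo loss of Gfap in astrocytes.
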