Addgene plasmid #196489: pGEARBOCS-v0-Gfap-KO
Purpose: To KO Gfap in mouse astrocytes
Depositing lab: Cagla Eroglu. Depositing organization: Duke University. Publication: GEARBOCS: An Adeno Associated Virus Tool for In Vivo Gene Editing in Astrocytes. Bindu DS, Tan CX, Savage JT, Eroglu C. bioRxiv. 2023 Jan 19:2023.01.17.524433. doi: 10.1101/2023.01.17.524433. Preprint. PubMed 36711516.
Backbone
  Vector backbone: GEARBOCS
  Vector type: Mammalian Expression, AAV, CRISPR
Growth in bacteria
  Bacterial resistance: Ampicillin, 100 μg/mL
  Growth temperature: 37°C
  Growth strain: NEB Stable
  Copy number: High Copy
Gene/Insert
  Gene/Insert name: gRNA
  gRNA/shRNA sequence: GAGGCCCCTGACCACCGTCT
Terms and licenses: Academic/Nonprofit Terms; Industry Terms: Not Available to Industry
Depositor comments: Please visit https://doi.org/10.1101/2023.01.17.524433 for bioRxiv preprint.
How to cite: pGEARBOCS-v0-Gfap-KO was a gift from Cagla Eroglu (Addgene plasmid # 196489 ; http://n2t.net/addgene:196489 ; RRID:Addgene_196489)
